Addgene plasmid #163574: Dcp2 FL
Purpose: express wild type Dcp2 at endogenous level in S.cerevisiae
Depositing lab: Roy Parker. Depositing organization: University of Colorado, Boulder. Publication: A quantitative inventory of yeast P body proteins reveals principles of composition and specificity. Xing W, Muhlrad D, Parker R, Rosen MK. Elife. 2020 Jun 19;9. pii: 56525. doi: 10.7554/eLife.56525. PubMed 32553117.
Backbone
  Vector backbone: pRP1903
  Backbone size w/o insert (bp): 5827
  Vector type: Yeast Expression
  Selectable markers: URA3
Growth in bacteria
  Bacterial resistance: Ampicillin, 100 μg/mL
  Growth temperature: 37°C
  Growth strain: DH5alpha
  Copy number: Low Copy
Gene/Insert
  Gene/Insert name: Dcp2
  Species: S. cerevisiae (budding yeast)
  Insert size (bp): 3438
  Entrez Gene: DCP2 (a.k.a. YNL118C, PSU1)
  Promoter: DCP2 promoter
  Tag / fusion protein: GFP (C terminal on insert)
  Cloning method: Restriction Enzyme; 5′ cloning site SacI (not destroyed); 3′ cloning site BamHI (not destroyed)
  Sequencing primers: 5′ See comments; 3′ Dcp2-seq3: CCACATTGATAAGGGTCTC
Terms and licenses: Academic/Nonprofit Terms; Industry Terms: Not Available to Industry
Depositor comments: 5' sequencing primers: Dcp2-seq1b:CGAATTTTACGTCTGAGGAAAG. Dcp2-seq2b: gacatagattgttgcattag. Dcp2-seq3b: cttcagcatttgaaagagca Dcp2-seq4b:gcaaaacaataatgatgaaa Dcp2-seq5b: gagaacaatttccaagacgg. Dcp2-seq7:tgaaacgcaacgacgctaca Dcp2-seq8b: GATACCCAGATCATATGAAACG
How to cite: Dcp2 FL was a gift from Roy Parker (Addgene plasmid # 163574 ; http://n2t.net/addgene:163574 ; RRID:Addgene_163574)
