[The description below was written by a language model from this plasmid's Addgene catalogue record and pLannotate feature annotations shown in this document.]
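Description:
Dcp2 FL is a yeast–E. coli shuttle plasmid built on the pRP1903 backbone for expressing full-length, wild-type Saccharomyces cerevisiae Dcp2 at near-endogenous levels in budding yeast. The backbone has a pBluescript/pRS-type layout. A CEN/ARS element (CEN6 centromere fused to an autonomously replicating sequence) maintains the plasmid at low, stable copy number in yeast. The URA3 gene, with its own promoter, provides selection on medium lacking uracil and can be counterselected with 5-FOA. In E. coli the plasmid is propagated through a ColE1/pUC-type origin and selected with ampicillin via the β-lactamase gene. An f1 origin is also present, along with remnants of the lac promoter/operator, lacZα and the multiple cloning site, and flanking T3 and T7 promoters. The short RSF ori, lacI, bom and rop hits in the feature table are only fragments and are unlikely to be functional parts.

The insert was cloned between SacI and BamHI sites. It contains the DCP2 open reading frame preceded by several hundred base pairs of upstream sequence, which the record identifies as the native DCP2 promoter. The coding region is fused at its C terminus to GFP and is followed by the ADH1 transcription terminator. Dcp2 is the catalytic subunit of the mRNA decapping complex, which removes the 7-methylguanosine cap during normal mRNA turnover and nonsense-mediated decay. The native promoter and centromeric replication keep expression of the fluorescent fusion close to physiological levels. This makes the construct suitable for imaging and quantifying Dcp2 localisation, consistent with the associated study that inventoried the protein composition of yeast P bodies. The "FL" name suggests it serves as the full-length reference, although the record does not describe any related variants.
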