Features (pLannotate 1.2.2; 22 found; start..end, strand, type, name):
     48..181     +  rep_origin     RSF ori (fragment): Plasmids containing the RSF 1030 origin of replication can be propagated in E. coli cells that contain additional plasmids with compatible origins.
    183..275     +  CDS            lacI (fragment): lac repressor; lacI; The lac repressor binds to the lac operator to inhibit transcription in E. coli. This inhibition can be relieved by adding lactose or isopropyl-β-D-thiogalactopyranoside (IPTG).
    288..309     +  protein_bind   CAP binding site: CAP binding activates transcription in the presence of cAMP. E. coli catabolite activator protein
    324..354     +  promoter       lac promoter: promoter for the E. coli lac operon
    362..378     +  protein_bind   lac operator: The lac repressor binds to the lac operator to inhibit transcription in E. coli. This inhibition can be relieved by adding lactose or isopropyl-β-D-thiogalactopyranoside (IPTG). lac repressor encoded by lacI
    423..441     +  promoter       T3 promoter: promoter for bacteriophage T3 RNA polymerase
    975..3884    +  CDS            DCP2: DCP2_YEAST - Also known as PSU1. Experimental evidence at protein level: Swiss-Prot protein existence level 1. Catalytic component of the decapping complex necessary for the degradation of mRNAs, both in normal mRNA turnover and in nonsense- mediated mRNA decay (PubMed:10508173, PubMed:11139489, PubMed:11741542). Removes the 7-methyl guanine cap structure from mRNA molecules, yielding a 5'-phosphorylated mRNA fragment and 7m-GDP (PubMed:12554866). Decapping is the major pathway of mRNA degradation in yeast and occurs through deadenylation, decapping and subsequent 5' to 3' exonucleolytic decay
   3906..4619    +  CDS            GFP: Aequoria victoria green fluorescent protein
   4640..4827    +  terminator     ADH1 terminator: S. cerevisiae ADH1; transcription terminator for the S. cerevisiae alcohol dehydrogenase 1 (ADH1) gene
   4858..4928    +  misc_feature   MCS (fragment): pBluescript multiple cloning site
   4937..4955    -  promoter       T7 promoter: promoter for bacteriophage T7 RNA polymerase
   4963..5118    +  CDS            lacZα (fragment): LacZα fragment of β-galactosidase; lacZ fragment
   5122..5550    +  rep_origin     f1 ori (sequence partly withheld): f1 bacteriophage origin of replication; arrow indicates direction of (+) strand synthesis
   5578..5629    -  misc_feature   bom (fragment): basis of mobility region from pBR322
   5708..6511    -  CDS            URA3: orotidine-5'-phosphate decarboxylase, required for uracil biosynthesis; S. cerevisiae URA3; yeast auxotrophic marker, counterselectable with 5-fluoroorotic acid (5-FOA)
   6512..6727    -  promoter       URA3 promoter: S. cerevisiae URA3
   6735..6784    -  misc_feature   bom (fragment): basis of mobility region from pBR322
   6886..6921    -  CDS            rop (fragment): Rop protein, which maintains plasmids at low copy number; rop
   6989..7492    -  misc_feature   CEN/ARS: S. cerevisiae CEN6 centromere fused to an autonomously replicating sequence
   7529..7633    +  promoter       AmpR promoter: bla
   7634..8494    +  CDS            AmpR: β-lactamase; bla; confers resistance to ampicillin, carbenicillin, and related antibiotics
   8665..9253    +  rep_origin     ori: high-copy-number ColE1/pMB1/pBR322/pUC origin of replication
>Addgene plasmid #163574 | Dcp2 FL | addgene full sequence | sequence record 323988 | Addgene NGS Result
AACGCCAGCAACGCGGCCTTTTTACGGTTCCTGGCCTTTTGCTGGCCTTTTGCTCACATGTTCTTTCCTG
CGTTATCCCCTGATTCTGTGGATAACCGTATTACCGCCTTTGAGTGAGCTGATACCGCTCGCCGCAGCCG
AACGACCGAGCGCAGCGAGTCAGTGAGCGAGGAAGCGGAAGAGCGCCCAATACGCAAACCGCCTCTCCCC
GCGCGTTGGCCGATTCATTAATGCAGCTGGCACGACAGGTTTCCCGACTGGAAAGCGGGCAGTGAGCGCA
ACGCAATTAATGTGAGTTAGCTCACTCATTAGGCACCCCAGGCTTTACACTTTATGCTTCCGGCTCGTAT
GTTGTGTGGAATTGTGAGCGGATAACAATTTCACACAGGAAACAGCTATGACCATGATTACGCCAAGCGC
GCAATTAACCCTCACTAAAGGGAACAAAAGCTGGAGCTCTCGTCGTAAGGCTGACACTGCAGAAGAAAAG
TCATAATTTGAATACTAGCCGGTATGAAACTGTGATTGATTAACCTGGGGTTACCTAAAGAGAACATAAG
TAATACTCATGACAGAATCAAAACACAATACAAAATTTATCCGAACCTCGGCCCGACTGCCGGCTCGCCG
GGAAAGGGGACAACCGCTTCTATCCGTCGACTAACTTCATCGGCCCAATGGAAGCTATGATATGGGGATT
TCCATTGAGCCGATAGCAATGTAGGGTAATACTGTTGCGTATATAGTGATAGTTATTGAATTTTATTACC
CTGCGGGAATATTGAGACATCACTAAGCACGAATTTTACGTCTGAGGAAAGTTGAATGATGGCAAAATAA
CCAGGAAAAACAAATATTGAATCCTTGTGAAGGATTCCACAGTTGTTTAATCCTCCTTAAGCTCACTTAG
TATCAATTGTCTAAATAATATTGCTTTGAATCTGAAAAAAATAAAAGTACCTTCGCATTAGACAATGTCA
CTGCCGCTACGACACGCATTGGAGAACGTTACTTCTGTTGATAGAATTTTAGAGGACTTATTAGTACGTT
TTATTATAAATTGTCCGAATGAAGATTTATCGAGTGTCGAGAGAGAGTTATTTCATTTTGAAGAAGCCTC
ATGGTTTTACACGGATTTCATCAAATTGATGAATCCAACTTTACCCTCCCTAAAGATTAAATCATTTGCT
CAATTGATCATAAAACTATGTCCTCTGGTTTGGAAATGGGACATAAGAGTGGATGAGGCACTCCAGCAAT
TCTCCAAGTATAAGAAAAGTATACCGGTGAGGGGCGCTGCCATATTTAACGAGAACCTGAGTAAAATTTT
ATTGGTACAGGGTACTGAATCGGATTCTTGGTCATTCCCAAGGGGGAAGATATCTAAAGATGAAAATGAC
ATAGATTGTTGCATTAGAGAAGTGAAAGAAGAAATTGGTTTCGATTTGACGGACTATATTGACGACAACC
AATTCATTGAAAGAAATATTCAAGGTAAAAATTACAAAATATTTTTGATATCTGGTGTTTCAGAAGTCTT
CAATTTTAAACCTCAAGTTAGAAATGAAATTGATAAGATAGAATGGTTCGATTTTAAGAAAATTTCTAAA
ACAATGTACAAATCAAATATCAAGTATTATCTGATTAATTCCATGATGAGACCCTTATCAATGTGGTTAA
GGCATCAGAGGCAAATAAAAAATGAAGATCAATTGAAATCCTATGCGGAAGAACAATTGAAATTGTTGTT
GGGTATCACTAAGGAGGAGCAGATTGATCCCGGTAGAGAGTTGCTGAATATGTTACATACTGCAGTGCAA
GCTAACAGTAATAATAATGCGGTCTCCAACGGACAGGTACCCTCGAGCCAAGAGCTTCAGCATTTGAAAG
AGCAATCAGGAGAACACAACCAACAGAAGGATCAGCAGTCATCGTTTTCTTCTCAACAACAACCTTCAAT
ATTTCCATCTCTTTCTGAACCGTTTGCTAACAATAAGAATGTTATACCACCTACTATGCCAATGGCTAAC
GTATTCATGTCAAATCCTCAATTGTTTGCGACAATGAATGGCCAGCCTTTTGCACCTTTCCCATTTATGT
TACCATTAACTAACAATAGTAATAGCGCTAACCCTATTCCAACTCCGGTCCCCCCTAATTTTAATGCTCC
TCCGAATCCGATGGCTTTTGGTGTTCCAAACATGCATAACCTTTCTGGACCAGCAGTATCTCAACCGTTT
TCCTTGCCTCCTGCTCCTTTACCGAGGGACTCTGGTTACAGCAGCTCCTCCCCTGGGCAGTTGTTAGATA
TACTAAATTCGAAAAAGCCTGACAGCAACGTGCAATCAAGCAAAAAGCCAAAGCTTAAAATCTTACAGAG
AGGAACGGACTTGAATTCAATCAAGCAAAACAATAATGATGAAACTGCTCATTCAAACTCTCAAGCTTTG
CTAGATTTGTTGAAAAAACCAACATCATCGCAGAAGATACACGCTTCCAAACCAGATACTTCCTTTTTAC
CAAATGACTCCGTATCTGGTATACAAGATGCAGAATATGAAGATTTCGAGAGTAGTTCAGATGAAGAGGT
GGAGACAGCTAGAGATGAAAGAAATTCATTGAATGTAGATATTGGGGTGAACGTTATGCCAAGCGAAAAA
GACAGCCGAAGAAGTCAAAAGGAAAAACCAAGGAACGACGCAAGCAAAACAAACTTGAACGCTTCTGCAG
AATCTAATAGTGTAGAATGGGGGCCTGGTAAATCTTCACCCTCGACTCAGAGTAAACAGAATTCATCAGT
AGGAATGCAGAATAAATATCGTCAAGAAATTCACATTGGTGATAGTGATGCATATGAAGTCTTCGAAAGC
AGTTCTGACGAAGAAGATGGAAAAAAATTGGAAGAACTGGAACAAACTCAAGACAACTCCAAATTAATTA
GCCAAGATATTTTAAAAGAGAACAATTTCCAAGACGGTGAAGTGCCTCATAGAGATATGCCCACTGAAAG
TAATAAATCTATAAACGAAACTGTCGGGTTATCATCAACAACAAATACTGTAAAAAAGGTACCCAAAGTT
AAAATACTAAAACGAGGTGAAACCTTTGCCAGTCTGGCGAATGATAAAAAAGCTTTTGATTCAAGCTCCA
ATGTGTCTTCATCAAAAGATTTATTACAGATGCTAAGAAACCCAATTTCCTCTACTGTATCTTCAAATCA
GCAATCACCAAAATCTCAACATCTAAGTGGGGATGAAGAAATCATGATGATGTTGAAGAGGAATTCTGTG
TCAAAACCTCAAAATAGCGAAGAAAATGCATCAACTTCAAGTATAAACGATGCGAATGCAAGCGAACTTT
TGGGAATGTTAAAACAAAAGGAAAAAGACATTACAGCACCAAAACAGCCCTATAATGTTGACTCATACTC
GCAGAAAAATTCAGCTAAAGGATTGTTGAATATTTTGAAAAAGAACGACTCTACCGGGTACCCTCGCACT
GAGGGTGGACCGTCAAGTGAAATGTCAACGTCAATGAAACGCAACGACGCTACAAATAATCAAGAATTAG
ATAAGAATTCAACAGAGTTATTAAACTACTTAAAGCCCAAGCCTCTTAATGATGGGTATGAGAATATTTC
AAATAAGGACAGTTCTCATGAATTACTGAATATATTGCATGGTAATAAAAACAGCAGCGCCTTCAATAAT
AATGTATATGCAACTGACGGATATTCCTTGGCATCTGATAACAACGAAAATTCCTCAAATAAACTACTAA
ATATGCTGCAAAACAGGTCTAGTGCAATAAATGAGCCCAACTTCGACGTCCGTTCGAATGGAACTTCAGG
GTCTAATGAATTATTAAGCATTTTGCATAGGAAGCGGATCCCCGGGTTAATTAACAGTAAAGGAGAAGAA
CTTTTCACTGGAGTTGTCCCAATTCTTGTTGAATTAGATGGTGATGTTAATGGGCACAAATTTTCTGTCA
GTGGAGAGGGTGAAGGTGATGCAACATACGGAAAACTTACCCTTAAATTTATTTGCACTACTGGAAAACT
ACCTGTTCCATGGCCAACACTTGTCACTACTTTCACTTATGGTGTTCAATGCTTTTCAAGATACCCAGAT
CATATGAAACGGCATGACTTTTTCAAGAGTGCCATGCCCGAAGGTTATGTACAGGAAAGAACTATATTTT
TCAAAGATGACGGGAACTACAAGACACGTGCTGAAGTCAAGTTTGAAGGTGATACCCTTGTTAATAGAAT
CGAGTTAAAAGGTATTGATTTTAAAGAAGATGGAAACATTCTTGGACACAAATTGGAATACAACTATAAC
TCACACAATGTATACATCATGGCAGACAAACAAAAGAATGGAATCAAAGTTAACTTCAAAATTAGACACA
ACATTGAAGATGGAAGCGTTCAACTAGCAGACCATTATCAACAAAATACTCCAATTGGCGATGGCCCTGT
CCTTTTACCAGACAACCATTACCTGTCCACACAATCTGCCCTTTCGAAAGATCCCAACGAAAAGAGAGAC
CACATGGTCCTTCTTGAGTTTGTAACAGCTGCTGGGATTACACATGGCATGGATGAACTATACAAATAGG
GCGCGCCACTTCTAAATAAGCGAATTTCTTATGATTTATGATTTTTATTATTAAATAAGTTATAAAAAAA
ATAAGTGTATACAAATTTTAAAGTGACTCTTAGGTTTTAAAACGAAAATTCTTATTCTTGAGTAACTCTT
TCCTGTAGGTCAGGTTGCTTTCTCAGGTATAGTATGAGGTCGCTCTTATTGACCACACCTCTACCGGCAG
ATCCGCTAGGGATAACAGGGTAATATAGATCCCCCGGGCTGCAGGAATTCGATATCAAGCTTATCGATAC
CGTCGACCTCGAGGGGGGGCCCGGTACCCAATTCGCCCTATAGTGAGTCGTATTACGCGCGCTCACTGGC
CGTCGTTTTACAACGTCGTGACTGGGAAAACCCTGGCGTTACCCAACTTAATCGCCTTGCAGCACATCCC
CCTTTCGCCAGCTGGCGTAATAGCGAAGAGGCCCGCACCGATCGCCCTTCCCAACAGTTGCGCAGCCTGA
ATGGCGAATGG
[124 nt withheld, positions 5122-5245]
C
[91 nt withheld, positions 5247-5337]
A
[49 nt withheld, positions 5339-5387]
CCTTTGACGTTGGAGTCCACGTTCTTT
[37 nt withheld, positions 5415-5451]
ACCCTATCTCGGTCTATTCTTTTGATTTATAAGGGATTTTGCCGATTTCGGCCTATTGGTTAAAAAATGA
GCTGATTTAACAAAAATTTAACGCGAATTTTAACAAAATATTAACGCTTACAATTTCCTGATGCGGTATT
TTCTCCTTACGCATCTGTGCGGTATTTCACACCGCATAGGGTAATAACTGATATAATTAAATTGAAGCTC
TAATTTGTGAGTTTAGTATACATGCATTTACTTATAATACAGTTTTTTAGTTTTGCTGGCCGCATCTTCT
CAAATATGCTTCCCAGCCTGCTTTTCTGTAACGTTCACCCTCTACCTTAGCATCCCTTCCCTTTGCAAAT
AGTCCTCTTCCAACAATAATAATGTCAGATCCTGTAGAGACCACATCATCCACGGTTCTATACTGTTGAC
CCAATGCGTCTCCCTTGTCATCTAAACCCACACCGGGTGTCATAATCAACCAATCGTAACCTTCATCTCT
TCCACCCATGTCTCTTTGAGCAATAAAGCCGATAACAAAATCTTTGTCGCTCTTCGCAATGTCAACAGTA
CCCTTAGTATATTCTCCAGTAGATAGGGAGCCCTTGCATGACAATTCTGCTAACATCAAAAGGCCTCTAG
GTTCCTTTGTTACTTCTTCTGCCGCCTGCTTCAAACCGCTAACAATACCTGGGCCCACCACACCGTGTGC
ATTCGTAATGTCTGCCCATTCTGCTATTCTGTATACACCCGCAGAGTACTGCAATTTGACTGTATTACCA
ATGTCAGCAAATTTTCTGTCTTCGAAGAGTAAAAAATTGTACTTGGCGGATAATGCCTTTAGCGGCTTAA
CTGTGCCCTCCATGGAAAAATCAGTCAAGATATCCACATGTGTTTTTAGTAAACAAATTTTGGGACCTAA
TGCTTCAACTAACTCCAGTAATTCCTTGGTGGTACGAACATCCAATGAAGCACACAAGTTTGTTTGCTTT
TCGTGCATGATATTAAATAGCTTGGCAGCAACAGGACTAGGATGAGTAGCAGCACGTTCCTTATATGTAG
CTTTCGACATGATTTATCTTCGTTTCCTGCAGGTTTTTGTTCTGTGCAGTTGGGTTAAGAATACTGGGCA
ATTTCATGTTTCTTCAACACTACATATGCGTATATATACCAATCTAAGTCTGTGCTCCTTCCTTCGTTCT
TCCTTCTGTTCGGAGATTACCGAATCAAAAAAATTTCAAGGAAACCGAAATCAAAAAAAAGAATAAAAAA
AAAATGATGAATTGAAAAGGTGGTATGGTGCACTCTCAGTACAATCTGCTCTGATGCCGCATAGTTAAGC
CAGCCCCGACACCCGCCAACACCCGCTGACGCGCCCTGACGGGCTTGTCTGCTCCCGGCATCCGCTTACA
GACAAGCTGTGACCGTCTCCGGGAGCTGCATGTGTCAGAGGTTTTCACCGTCATCACCGAAACGCGCGAG
ACGAAAGGGCCTCGTGATACGCCTATTTTTATAGGTTAATGTCATGATAATAATGGTTTCTTAGACGGAT
CGCTTGCCTGTAACTTACACGCGCCTCGTATCTTTTAATGATGGAATAATTTGGGAATTTACTCTGTGTT
TATTTATTTTTATGTTTTGTATTTGGATTTTAGAAAGTAAATAAAGAAGGTAGAAGAGTTACGGAATGAA
GAAAAAAAAATAAACAAAGGTTTAAAAAATTTCAACAAAAAGCGTACTTTACATATATATTTATTAGACA
AGAAAAGCAGATTAAATAGATATACATTCGATTAACGATAAGTAAAATGTAAAATCACAGGATTTTCGTG
TGTGGTCTTCTACACAGACAAGATGAAACAATTCGGCATTAATACCTGAGAGCAGGAAGAGCAAGATAAA
AGGTAGTATTTGTTGGCGATCCCCCTAGAGTCTTTTACATCTTCGGAAAACAAAAACTATTTTTTCTTTA
ATTTCTTTTTTTACTTTCTATTTTTAATTTATATATTTATATTAAAAAATTTAAATTATAATTATTTTTA
TAGCACGTGATGAAAAGGACCCAGGTGGCACTTTTCGGGGAAATGTGCGCGGAACCCCTATTTGTTTATT
TTTCTAAATACATTCAAATATGTATCCGCTCATGAGACAATAACCCTGATAAATGCTTCAATAATATTGA
AAAAGGAAGAGTATGAGTATTCAACATTTCCGTGTCGCCCTTATTCCCTTTTTTGCGGCATTTTGCCTTC
CTGTTTTTGCTCACCCAGAAACGCTGGTGAAAGTAAAAGATGCTGAAGATCAGTTGGGTGCACGAGTGGG
TTACATCGAACTGGATCTCAACAGCGGTAAGATCCTTGAGAGTTTTCGCCCCGAAGAACGTTTTCCAATG
ATGAGCACTTTTAAAGTTCTGCTATGTGGCGCGGTATTATCCCGTATTGACGCCGGGCAAGAGCAACTCG
GTCGCCGCATACACTATTCTCAGAATGACTTGGTTGAGTACTCACCAGTCACAGAAAAGCATCTTACGGA
TGGCATGACAGTAAGAGAATTATGCAGTGCTGCCATAACCATGAGTGATAACACTGCGGCCAACTTACTT
CTGACAACGATCGGAGGACCGAAGGAGCTAACCGCTTTTTTGCACAACATGGGGGATCATGTAACTCGCC
TTGATCGTTGGGAACCGGAGCTGAATGAAGCCATACCAAACGACGAGCGTGACACCACGATGCCTGTAGC
AATGGCAACAACGTTGCGCAAACTATTAACTGGCGAACTACTTACTCTAGCTTCCCGGCAACAATTAATA
GACTGGATGGAGGCGGATAAAGTTGCAGGACCACTTCTGCGCTCGGCCCTTCCGGCTGGCTGGTTTATTG
CTGATAAATCTGGAGCCGGTGAGCGTGGGTCTCGCGGTATCATTGCAGCACTGGGGCCAGATGGTAAGCC
CTCCCGTATCGTAGTTATCTACACGACGGGGAGTCAGGCAACTATGGATGAACGAAATAGACAGATCGCT
GAGATAGGTGCCTCACTGATTAAGCATTGGTAACTGTCAGACCAAGTTTACTCATATATACTTTAGATTG
ATTTAAAACTTCATTTTTAATTTAAAAGGATCTAGGTGAAGATCCTTTTTGATAATCTCATGACCAAAAT
CCCTTAACGTGAGTTTTCGTTCCACTGAGCGTCAGACCCCGTAGAAAAGATCAAAGGATCTTCTTGAGAT
CCTTTTTTTCTGCGCGTAATCTGCTGCTTGCAAACAAAAAAACCACCGCTACCAGCGGTGGTTTGTTTGC
CGGATCAAGAGCTACCAACTCTTTTTCCGAAGGTAACTGGCTTCAGCAGAGCGCAGATACCAAATACTGT
TCTTCTAGTGTAGCCGTAGTTAGGCCACCACTTCAAGAACTCTGTAGCACCGCCTACATACCTCGCTCTG
CTAATCCTGTTACCAGTGGCTGCTGCCAGTGGCGATAAGTCGTGTCTTACCGGGTTGGACTCAAGACGAT
AGTTACCGGATAAGGCGCAGCGGTCGGGCTGAACGGGGGGTTCGTGCACACAGCCCAGCTTGGAGCGAAC
GACCTACACCGAACTGAGATACCTACAGCGTGAGCTATGAGAAAGCGCCACGCTTCCCGAAGGGAGAAAG
GCGGACAGGTATCCGGTAAGCGGCAGGGTCGGAACAGGAGAGCGCACGAGGGAGCTTCCAGGGGGAAACG
CCTGGTATCTTTATAGTCCTGTCGGGTTTCGCCACCTCTGACTTGAGCGTCGATTTTTGTGATGCTCGTC
AGGGGGGCGGAGCCTATGGAAA
