>Addgene plasmid #163574 | Dcp2 FL | depositor partial sequence | sequence record 316996 | insert sequence including restrictions sites
GAGCTCTCGTCGTAAGGCTGACACTGCAGAAGAAAAGTCATAATTTGAATACTAGCCGGTATGAAACTGT
GATTGATTAACCTGGGGTTACCTAAAGAGAACATAAGTAATACTCATGACAGAATCAAAACACAATACAA
AATTTATCCGAACCTCGGCCCGACTGCCGGCTCGCCGGGAAAGGGGACAACCGCTTCTATCCGTCGACTA
ACTTCATCGGCCCAATGGAAGCTATGATATGGGGATTTCCATTGAGCCGATAGCAATGTAGGGTAATACT
GTTGCGTATATAGTGATAGTTATTGAATTTTATTACCCTGCGGGAATATTGAGACATCACTAAGCACGAA
TTTTACGTCTGAGGAAAGTTGAATGATGGCAAAATAACCAGGAAAAACAAATATTGAATCCTTGTGAAGG
ATTCCACAGTTGTTTAATCCTCCTTAAGCTCACTTAGTATCAATTGTCTAAATAATATTGCTTTGAATCT
GAAAAAAATAAAAGTACCTTCGCATTAGACAATGTCACTGCCGCTACGACACGCATTGGAGAACGTTACT
TCTGTTGATAGAATTTTAGAGGACTTATTAGTACGTTTTATTATAAATTGTCCGAATGAAGATTTATCGA
GTGTCGAGAGAGAGTTATTTCATTTTGAAGAAGCCTCATGGTTTTACACGGATTTCATCAAATTGATGAA
TCCAACTTTACCCTCCCTAAAGATTAAATCATTTGCTCAATTGATCATAAAACTATGTCCTCTGGTTTGG
AAATGGGACATAAGAGTGGATGAGGCACTCCAGCAATTCTCCAAGTATAAGAAAAGTATACCGGTGAGGG
GCGCTGCCATATTTAACGAGAACCTGAGTAAAATTTTATTGGTACAGGGTACTGAATCGGATTCTTGGTC
ATTCCCAAGGGGGAAGATATCTAAAGATGAAAATGACATAGATTGTTGCATTAGAGAAGTGAAAGAAGAA
ATTGGTTTCGATTTGACGGACTATATTGACGACAACCAATTCATTGAAAGAAATATTCAAGGTAAAAATT
ACAAAATATTTTTGATATCTGGTGTTTCAGAAGTCTTCAATTTTAAACCTCAAGTTAGAAATGAAATTGA
TAAGATAGAATGGTTCGATTTTAAGAAAATTTCTAAAACAATGTACAAATCAAATATCAAGTATTATCTG
ATTAATTCCATGATGAGACCCTTATCAATGTGGTTAAGGCATCAGAGGCAAATAAAAAATGAAGATCAAT
TGAAATCCTATGCGGAAGAACAATTGAAATTGTTGTTGGGTATCACTAAGGAGGAGCAGATTGATCCCGG
TAGAGAGTTGCTGAATATGTTACATACTGCAGTGCAAGCTAACAGTAATAATAATGCGGTCTCCAACGGA
CAGGTACCCTCGAGCCAAGAGCTTCAGCATTTGAAAGAGCAATCAGGAGAACACAACCAACAGAAGGATC
AGCAGTCATCGTTTTCTTCTCAACAACAACCTTCAATATTTCCATCTCTTTCTGAACCGTTTGCTAACAA
TAAGAATGTTATACCACCTACTATGCCAATGGCTAACGTATTCATGTCAAATCCTCAATTGTTTGCGACA
ATGAATGGCCAGCCTTTTGCACCTTTCCCATTTATGTTACCATTAACTAACAATAGTAATAGCGCTAACC
CTATTCCAACTCCGGTCCCCCCTAATTTTAATGCTCCTCCGAATCCGATGGCTTTTGGTGTTCCAAACAT
GCATAACCTTTCTGGACCAGCAGTATCTCAACCGTTTTCCTTGCCTCCTGCTCCTTTACCGAGGGACTCT
GGTTACAGCAGCTCCTCCCCTGGGCAGTTGTTAGATATACTAAATTCGAAAAAGCCTGACAGCAACGTGC
AATCAAGCAAAAAGCCAAAGCTTAAAATCTTACAGAGAGGAACGGACTTGAATTCAATCAAGCAAAACAA
TAATGATGAAACTGCTCATTCAAACTCTCAAGCTTTGCTAGATTTGTTGAAAAAACCAACATCATCGCAG
AAGATACACGCTTCCAAACCAGATACTTCCTTTTTACCAAATGACTCCGTATCTGGTATACAAGATGCAG
AATATGAAGATTTCGAGAGTAGTTCAGATGAAGAGGTGGAGACAGCTAGAGATGAAAGAAATTCATTGAA
TGTAGATATTGGGGTGAACGTTATGCCAAGCGAAAAAGACAGCCGAAGAAGTCAAAAGGAAAAACCAAGG
AACGACGCAAGCAAAACAAACTTGAACGCTTCTGCAGAATCTAATAGTGTAGAATGGGGGCCTGGTAAAT
CTTCACCCTCGACTCAGAGTAAACAGAATTCATCAGTAGGAATGCAGAATAAATATCGTCAAGAAATTCA
CATTGGTGATAGTGATGCATATGAAGTCTTCGAAAGCAGTTCTGACGAAGAAGATGGAAAAAAATTGGAA
GAACTGGAACAAACTCAAGACAACTCCAAATTAATTAGCCAAGATATTTTAAAAGAGAACAATTTCCAAG
ACGGTGAAGTGCCTCATAGAGATATGCCCACTGAAAGTAATAAATCTATAAACGAAACTGTCGGGTTATC
ATCAACAACAAATACTGTAAAAAAGGTACCCAAAGTTAAAATACTAAAACGAGGTGAAACCTTTGCCAGT
CTGGCGAATGATAAAAAAGCTTTTGATTCAAGCTCCAATGTGTCTTCATCAAAAGATTTATTACAGATGC
TAAGAAACCCAATTTCCTCTACTGTATCTTCAAATCAGCAATCACCAAAATCTCAACATCTAAGTGGGGA
TGAAGAAATCATGATGATGTTGAAGAGGAATTCTGTGTCAAAACCTCAAAATAGCGAAGAAAATGCATCA
ACTTCAAGTATAAACGATGCGAATGCAAGCGAACTTTTGGGAATGTTAAAACAAAAGGAAAAAGACATTA
CAGCACCAAAACAGCCCTATAATGTTGACTCATACTCGCAGAAAAATTCAGCTAAAGGATTGTTGAATAT
TTTGAAAAAGAACGACTCTACCGGGTACCCTCGCACTGAGGGTGGACCGTCAAGTGAAATGTCAACGTCA
ATGAAACGCAACGACGCTACAAATAATCAAGAATTAGATAAGAATTCAACAGAGTTATTAAACTACTTAA
AGCCCAAGCCTCTTAATGATGGGTATGAGAATATTTCAAATAAGGACAGTTCTCATGAATTACTGAATAT
ATTGCATGGTAATAAAAACAGCAGCGCCTTCAATAATAATGTATATGCAACTGACGGATATTCCTTGGCA
TCTGATAACAACGAAAATTCCTCAAATAAACTACTAAATATGCTGCAAAACAGGTCTAGTGCAATAAATG
AGCCCAACTTCGACGTCCGTTCGAATGGAACTTCAGGGTCTAATGAATTATTAAGCATTTTGCATAGGAA
GCGGATCC
